>Addgene plasmid #70301 | R777-E017 Hs.CCND1 | depositor full sequence | sequence record 125750 | Full Sequence
TTAACGCTAGCATGGATGTTTTCCCAGTCACGACGTTGTAAAACGACGGCCAGTCTTAAAATTCGAGCTC
GGTCCGAGGATCCGAAATAATGATTTTATTTTGACTGATAGTGACCTGTTCGTTGCAACAAATTGATAAG
CAATGCTTTTTTATAATGCCAACTTTGTACAAAAAAGTTGGCACCATGGAACACCAGCTCCTGTGCTGCG
AAGTGGAAACCATCCGCCGCGCGTACCCCGATGCCAACCTCCTCAACGACCGGGTGCTGCGGGCCATGCT
GAAGGCGGAGGAGACCTGCGCGCCCTCGGTGTCCTACTTCAAATGTGTGCAGAAGGAGGTCCTGCCGTCC
ATGCGGAAGATCGTCGCCACCTGGATGCTGGAGGTCTGCGAGGAACAGAAGTGCGAGGAGGAGGTCTTCC
CGCTGGCCATGAACTACCTGGACCGCTTCCTGTCGCTGGAGCCCGTGAAAAAGAGCCGCCTGCAGCTGCT
GGGGGCCACTTGCATGTTCGTGGCCTCTAAGATGAAGGAGACCATCCCCCTGACGGCCGAGAAGCTGTGC
ATCTACACCGACAACTCCATCCGGCCCGAGGAGCTGCTGCAAATGGAGCTGCTCCTGGTGAACAAGCTCA
AGTGGAACCTGGCCGCAATGACCCCGCACGATTTCATTGAACACTTCCTCTCCAAAATGCCAGAGGCGGA
GGAGAACAAACAGATCATCCGCAAACACGCGCAGACCTTCGTTGCCCTCTGTGCCACAGATGTGAAGTTC
ATTTCCAATCCGCCCTCCATGGTGGCAGCGGGGAGCGTGGTGGCCGCAGTGCAAGGCCTGAACCTGAGGA
GCCCCAACAACTTCCTGTCCTACTACCGCCTCACACGCTTCCTCTCCAGAGTGATCAAGTGTGACCCGGA
CTGCCTCCGGGCCTGCCAGGAGCAGATCGAAGCCCTGCTGGAGTCAAGCCTGCGCCAGGCCCAGCAGAAC
ATGGACCCCAAGGCCGCCGAGGAGGAGGAAGAGGAGGAGGAGGAGGTGGACCTGGCTTGCACACCCACCG
ACGTGCGGGACGTGGACATCTAATCAACTTTCTTGTACAAAGTTGGCATTATAGGAAAGCATTGCTTATC
AATTTGTTGCAACGAACAGGTCACTATCAGTCAAAATAAAATCATTATTTGCATGCAAGCTTAGATCCTC
TAGACCAGCCAGGACAGAAATGCCTCGACTTCGCTGCTACCCAAGGTTGCCGGGTGACGCACACCGTGGA
AACGGATGAAGGCACGAACCCAGTGGACATAAGCCTGTTCGGTTCGTAAGCTGTAATGCAAGTAGCGTAT
GCGCTCACGCAACTGGTCCAGAACCTTGACCGAACGCAGCGGTGGTAACGGCGCAGTGGCGGTTTTCATG
GCTTGTTATGACTGTTTTTTTGGGGTACAGTCTATGCCTCGGGCATCCAAGCAGCAAGCGCGTTACGCCG
TGGGTCGATGTTTGATGTTATGGAGCAGCAACGATGTTACGCAGCAGGGCAGTCGCCCTAAAACAAAGTT
AAACATTATGAGGGAAGCGGTGATCGCCGAAGTATCGACTCAACTATCAGAGGTAGTTGGCGTCATCGAG
CGCCATCTCGAACCGACGTTGCTGGCCGTACATTTGTACGGCTCCGCAGTGGATGGCGGCCTGAAGCCAC
ACAGTGATATTGATTTGCTGGTTACGGTGACCGTAAGGCTTGATGAAACAACGCGGCGAGCTTTGATCAA
CGACCTTTTGGAAACTTCGGCTTCCCCTGGAGAGAGCGAGATTCTCCGCGCTGTAGAAGTCACCATTGTT
GTGCACGACGACATCATTCCGTGGCGTTATCCAGCTAAGCGCGAACTGCAATTTGGAGAATGGCAGCGCA
ATGACATTCTTGCAGGTATCTTCGAGCCAGCCACGATCGACATTGATCTGGCTATCTTGCTGACAAAAGC
AAGAGAACATAGCGTTGCCTTGGTAGGTCCAGCGGCGGAGGAACTCTTTGATCCGGTTCCTGAACAGGAT
CTATTTGAGGCGCTAAATGAAACCTTAACGCTATGGAACTCGCCGCCCGACTGGGCTGGCGATGAGCGAA
ATGTAGTGCTTACGTTGTCCCGCATTTGGTACAGCGCAGTAACCGGCAAAATCGCGCCGAAGGATGTCGC
TGCCGACTGGGCAATGGAGCGCCTGCCGGCCCAGTATCAGCCCGTCATACTTGAAGCTAGACAGGCTTAT
CTTGGACAAGAAGAAGATCGCTTGGCCTCGCGCGCAGATCAGTTGGAAGAATTTGTCCACTACGTGAAAG
GCGAGATCACCAAGGTAGTCGGCAAATAACCCTCGAGCCACCCATGACCAAAATCCCTTAACGTGAGTTA
CGCGTCGTTCCACTGAGCGTCAGACCCCGTAGAAAAGATCAAAGGATCTTCTTGAGATCCTTTTTTTCTG
CGCGTAATCTGCTGCTTGCAAACAAAAAAACCACCGCTACCAGCGGTGGTTTGTTTGCCGGATCAAGAGC
TACCAACTCTTTTTCCGAAGGTAACTGGCTTCAGCAGAGCGCAGATACCAAATACTGTCCTTCTAGTGTA
GCCGTAGTTAGGCCACCACTTCAAGAACTCTGTAGCACCGCCTACATACCTCGCTCTGCTAATCCTGTTA
CCAGTGGCTGCTGCCAGTGGCGATAAGTCGTGTCTTACCGGGTTGGACTCAAGACGATAGTTACCGGATA
AGGCGCAGCGGTCGGGCTGAACGGGGGGTTCGTGCACACAGCCCAGCTTGGAGCGAACGACCTACACCGA
ACTGAGATACCTACAGCGTGAGCATTGAGAAAGCGCCACGCTTCCCGAAGGGAGAAAGGCGGACAGGTAT
CCGGTAAGCGGCAGGGTCGGAACAGGAGAGCGCACGAGGGAGCTTCCAGGGGGAAACGCCTGGTATCTTT
ATAGTCCTGTCGGGTTTCGCCACCTCTGACTTGAGCGTCGATTTTTGTGATGCTCGTCAGGGGGGCGGAG
CCTATGGAAAAACGCCAGCAACGCGGCCTTTTTACGGTTCCTGGCCTTTTGCTGGCCTTTTGCTCACATG
TTCTTTCCTGCGTTATCCCCTGATTCTGTGGATAACCGTATTACCGCCTTTGAGTGAGCTGATACCGCTC
GCCGCAGCCGAACGACCGAGCGCAGCGAGTCAGTGAGCGAGGAAGCGGAAGAGCGCCCAATACGCAAACC
GCCTCTCCCCGCGCGTTGGCCGATTCATTAATGCAGCTGGCACGACAGGTTTCCCGACTGGAAAGCGGGC
AGTGAGCGCAACGCAATTAATACGCGTACCGCTAGCCAGGAAGAGTTTGTAGAAACGCAAAAAGGCCATC
CGTCAGGATGGCCTTCTGCTTAGTTTGATGCCTGGCAGTTTATGGCGGGCGTCCTGCCCGCCACCCTCCG
GGCCGTTGCTTCACAACGTTCAAATCCGCTCCCGGCGGATTTGTCCTACTCAGGAGAGCGTTCACCGACA
AACAACAGATAAAACGAAAGGCCCAGTCTTCCGACTGAGCCTTTCGTTTTATTTGATGCCTGGCAGTTCC
CTACTCTCGCG
Features (pLannotate 1.2.2; 11 found; start..end, strand, type, name):
     18..54      -  CDS            lacZα (fragment): LacZα fragment of β-galactosidase; lacZ fragment
     85..180     +  protein_bind   attL3: mutant version of attL; recombination site for the Gateway® LR reaction LR Clonase™
    186..1070    +  CDS            CCND1: CCND1_HUMAN - Also known as BCL1, PRAD1. Experimental evidence at protein level: Swiss-Prot protein existence level 1. Regulatory component of the cyclin D1-CDK4 (DC) complex that phosphorylates and inhibits members of the retinoblastoma (RB) protein family including RB1 and regulates the cell-cycle during G(1)/S transition. Phosphorylation of RB1 allows dissociation of the transcription factor E2F from the RB/E2F complex and the subsequent transcription of E2F target genes which are responsible for the progression through the G(1) phase. Hypophosphorylates RB1 in early G(1) phase. Cyclin D-CD
   1078..1171    -  protein_bind   attL2 (fragment): mutant version of attL; recombination site for the Gateway® LR reaction LR Clonase™
   1286..1309    +  promoter       Pc promoter (fragment): intI1 (promoter lies within the coding sequence); class 1 integron promoter
   1485..1541    +  CDS            GmR (fragment): gentamycin acetyltransferase; aacC1; confers resistance to gentamycin
   1548..2339    +  CDS            SmR: aminoglycoside adenylyltransferase (Murphy, 1985); aadA; confers resistance to spectinomycin and streptomycin
   2432..3020    +  rep_origin     ori: high-copy-number ColE1/pMB1/pBR322/pUC origin of replication
   3203..3295    +  CDS            lacI (fragment): lac repressor; lacI; The lac repressor binds to the lac operator to inhibit transcription in E. coli. This inhibition can be relieved by adding lactose or isopropyl-β-D-thiogalactopyranoside (IPTG).
   3350..3377    -  terminator     rrnB T2 terminator: transcription terminator T2 from the E. coli rrnB gene
   3509..3552    +  terminator     rrnB T1 terminator: Escherichia coli rrnB; transcription terminator T1 from the E. coli rrnB gene
