[The description below was written by a language model from this plasmid's Addgene catalogue record and pLannotate feature annotations shown in this document.]
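Description:
R777-E017 Hs.CCND1 is a Gateway entry clone built on the pDonor-255 backbone, carrying the human CCND1 open reading frame (reference transcript NM_053056.2) in a 3,581-nt plasmid. It is a bacterial propagation and shuttle construct rather than an expression vector. It replicates from a high-copy ColE1/pUC-type origin and is selected with spectinomycin through the aadA (SmR) aminoglycoside adenylyltransferase gene, which lies downstream of an annotated fragment of the class 1 integron Pc promoter. Short annotated remnants of lacZα, lacI and a gentamicin resistance gene appear to be backbone leftovers with no functional role. The rrnB T1 and T2 terminators are also present; in entry vectors such terminators typically insulate the cloning region from read-through transcription.

The payload is the 888-bp CCND1 coding sequence, which encodes cyclin D1. This protein is the regulatory partner of CDK4 and drives RB phosphorylation, E2F release and progression through the G1/S transition. The ORF is flanked by two attL recombination sites. The automated annotation labels the upstream site attL3 and the downstream one an attL2 fragment, and the catalogue entry does not specify the att site identities. No promoter drives the insert within this plasmid, so expression depends on transferring the ORF by an LR Clonase reaction into a destination vector that supplies the promoter and any tags. Because the clone retains its stop codon, it is suited to producing native, untagged cyclin D1 or N-terminal fusions, but not C-terminal fusions.
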