Addgene plasmid #70301: R777-E017 Hs.CCND1
Purpose: Gateway ORF clone of human CCND1 [NM_053056.2] with stop codon (for native or N-terminal fusions)
Depositing lab: Dominic Esposito. Depositing organization: National Cancer Institute (NCI).
Backbone
  Vector backbone: pDonor-255
  Backbone size w/o insert (bp): 2693
  Vector type: Gateway Entry Clone
Growth in bacteria
  Bacterial resistance: Spectinomycin, 50 μg/mL
  Growth temperature: 37°C
  Growth strain: DH10B
  Copy number: High Copy
Gene/Insert
  Gene/Insert name: CCND1
  Species: H. sapiens (human)
  Insert size (bp): 888
  GenBank ID: NM_053056.2
  Entrez Gene: CCND1 (a.k.a. BCL1, D11S287E, PRAD1, U21B31)
  Cloning method: Gateway Cloning
  Sequencing primers: 5′ M13F 23-mer (5'-CCCAGTCACGACGTTGTAAAACG); 3′ attLR 23-mer (5'-TAACATCAGAGATTTTGAGACAC)
Terms and licenses: Academic/Nonprofit Terms; Industry Terms: Not Available to Industry
How to cite: R777-E017 Hs.CCND1 was a gift from Dominic Esposito (Addgene plasmid # 70301 ; http://n2t.net/addgene:70301 ; RRID:Addgene_70301)
