>Addgene plasmid #70301 | R777-E017 Hs.CCND1 | addgene partial sequence | sequence record 129276 | pCR8_R1 5'-cgaaccgaacaggcttatgt-3'
GTGCGTCACCCGGCAACCTTGGGTAGCAGCGAAGTCGAGGCATTTCTGTCCTGGCTGGTCTAGAGGATCT
AAGCTTGCATGCAAATAATGATTTTATTTTGACTGATAGTGACCTGTTCGTTGCAACAAATTGATAAGCA
ATGCTTTCCTATAATGCCAACTTTGTACAAGAAAGTTGATTAGATGTCCACGTCCCGCACGTCGGTGGGT
GTGCAAGCCAGGTCCACCTCCTCCTCCTCCTCTTCCTCCTCCTCGGCGGCCTTGGGGTCCATGTTCTGCT
GGGCCTGGCGCAGGCTTGACTCCAGCAGGGCTTCGATCTGCTCCTGGCAGGCCCGGAGGCAGTCCGGGTC
ACACTTGATCACTCTGGAGAGGAAGCGTGTGAGGCGGTAGTAGGACAGGAAGTTGTTGGGGCTCCTCAGG
TTCAGGCCTTGCACTGCGGCCACCACGCTCCCCGCTGCCACCATGGAGGGCGGATTGGAAATGAACTTCA
CATCTGTGGCACAGAGGGCAACGAAGGTCTGCGCGTGTTTGCGGATGATCTGTTTGTTCTCCTCCGCCTC
TGGCATTTTGGAGAGGAAGTGTTCAATGAAATCGTGCGGGGTCATTGCGGCCAGGTTCCACTTGAGCTTG
TTCACCAGGAGCAGCTCCATTTGCAGCAGCTCCTCGGGCCGGATGGAGTTGTCGGTGTAGATGCACAGCT
TCTCGGCCGTCAGGGGGATGGTCTCCTTCATCTTAGAGGCCACGAACATGCAAGTGGCCCCCAGCAGCTG
CAGGCGGCTCTTTTTCACGGGCTCCAGCGACAGGAAGCGGTCCAGGTAGTTCATGGCCAGCGGGAAGACC
TCCTCCTCGCACTTCTGTTCCTCGCA
